Addgene plasmid #113499: pEGFP-UBE4B
Purpose: Expression of human UBE4B with N-terminal GFP tag
Depositing lab: Hemmo Meyer. Publication: AP-SWATH reveals direct involvement of VCP/p97 in integrated stress response signaling through facilitating CReP/PPP1R15B degradation. Hulsmann J, Kravic B, Weith M, Gstaiger M, Aebersold RH, Collins BC, Meyer H. Mol Cell Proteomics. 2018 Mar 29. pii: RA117.000471. doi: 10.1074/mcp.RA117.000471. PubMed 29599191.
Backbone
  Vector backbone: pEGFP-C1
  Backbone size w/o insert (bp): 4731
  Vector type: Mammalian Expression
  Selectable markers: Neomycin (select with G418)
Growth in bacteria
  Bacterial resistance: Kanamycin, 50 μg/mL
  Growth temperature: 37°C
  Growth strain: DH5alpha
  Copy number: High Copy
Gene/Insert
  Gene/Insert name: UBE4B (alt names: UFD2; HDNB1)
  Species: H. sapiens (human)
  Insert size (bp): 3631
  Entrez Gene: UBE4B (a.k.a. E4, HDNB1, UBOX3, UFD2, UFD2A)
  Promoter: CMV
  Tag / fusion protein: GFP (N terminal on backbone)
  Cloning method: Restriction Enzyme; 5′ cloning site XhoI (not destroyed); 3′ cloning site BamHI (not destroyed)
  Sequencing primers: 5′ CMV-F; 3′ SV40pA-R
Terms and licenses: Academic/Nonprofit Terms; Industry Terms: Not Available to Industry
How to cite: pEGFP-UBE4B was a gift from Hemmo Meyer (Addgene plasmid # 113499 ; http://n2t.net/addgene:113499 ; RRID:Addgene_113499)
