[The description below was written by a language model from this plasmid's Addgene catalogue record and pLannotate feature annotations shown in this document.]
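Description:
pEGFP-UBE4B is a mammalian expression plasmid built on the pEGFP-C1 backbone that produces human UBE4B (also known as UFD2 or HDNB1) fused at its N-terminus to EGFP. The UBE4B coding sequence was inserted between the XhoI and BamHI sites of the multiple cloning site downstream of EGFP, so the CMV immediate early enhancer and promoter drive a single EGFP-UBE4B transcript that is terminated by the SV40 polyadenylation signal. The catalogue entry gives the insert as human. The automated annotation of both full sequence records (each 8,321 nt, with matching feature sets) labels the open reading frame by its closest database match, mouse Ube4b. This probably reflects the reference set used for annotation and the similarity of the orthologues, but the record does not settle the point.

In E. coli the plasmid replicates from a high-copy ColE1/pUC-type origin, and an f1 origin is also present. A single NeoR/KanR gene (Tn5 aminoglycoside phosphotransferase) provides selection in both hosts. A bacterial bla-type promoter expresses it for kanamycin selection, and the adjacent SV40 enhancer/early promoter, paired with the HSV TK polyadenylation signal, expresses it in mammalian cells for G418 selection of stable lines. The short fragments annotated as RSF ori, ble, large T antigen and bGH poly(A) appear to be partial matches within backbone sequence, not functional elements.

The construct suits transient or stable expression of fluorescently tagged UBE4B, allowing localisation imaging or GFP-based pulldown. It was deposited with a study of VCP/p97 involvement in integrated stress response signalling and CReP/PPP1R15B degradation.
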