Features (pLannotate 1.2.2; 15 found; start..end, strand, type, name):
     61..364     +  enhancer       CMV enhancer: human cytomegalovirus immediate early enhancer
    365..568     +  promoter       CMV promoter: human cytomegalovirus (CMV) immediate early promoter
    613..1329    +  CDS            EGFP: EGFP is a basic (constitutively fluorescent) green fluorescent protein published in 1996, derived from Aequorea victoria. It is reported to be a rapidly-maturing weak dimer with moderate acid sensitivity.
   1330..1348    +  misc_feature   MCS (fragment): multiple cloning site
   1396..4914    +  CDS            Ube4b: UBE4B_MOUSE - Also known as Ufd2 From Mus musculus (Mouse).
   5002..5086    +  CDS            large T antigen (fragment): large T antigen from SV40 (simian virus 40)
   5109..5230    +  polyA_signal   SV40 poly(A) signal: SV40 polyadenylation signal
   5264..5692    -  rep_origin     f1 ori (sequence partly withheld): f1 bacteriophage origin of replication; arrow indicates direction of (+) strand synthesis
   5719..5823    +  promoter       AmpR promoter: bla
   5825..6182    +  promoter       SV40 promoter: SV40 enhancer and early promoter
   6217..7011    +  CDS            NeoR/KanR: aminoglycoside phosphotransferase from Tn5; aph(3')-II (or nptII); confers resistance to neomycin, kanamycin, and G418 (Geneticin®)
   7032..7184    +  CDS            ble (fragment): BLE_KLEPN - Experimental evidence at protein level: Swiss-Prot protein existence level 1. Binding protein with a strong affinity to the bleomycin family of antibiotics. Binds to CL990; an antimitotic-antibiotic compound. From Klebsiella pneumoniae.
   7243..7290    +  polyA_signal   HSV TK poly(A) signal: herpes simplex virus thymidine kinase polyadenylation signal (Cole and Stacy, 1985)
   7381..7397    -  polyA_signal   bGH poly(A) signal (fragment): bovine growth hormone polyadenylation signal
   7619..8207    +  rep_origin     ori: high-copy-number ColE1/pMB1/pBR322/pUC origin of replication
>Addgene plasmid #113499 | pEGFP-UBE4B | depositor full sequence | sequence record 214232 | Full Sequence
TAGTTATTAATAGTAATCAATTACGGGGTCATTAGTTCATAGCCCATATATGGAGTTCCGCGTTACATAA
CTTACGGTAAATGGCCCGCCTGGCTGACCGCCCAACGACCCCCGCCCATTGACGTCAATAATGACGTATG
TTCCCATAGTAACGCCAATAGGGACTTTCCATTGACGTCAATGGGTGGAGTATTTACGGTAAACTGCCCA
CTTGGCAGTACATCAAGTGTATCATATGCCAAGTACGCCCCCTATTGACGTCAATGACGGTAAATGGCCC
GCCTGGCATTATGCCCAGTACATGACCTTATGGGACTTTCCTACTTGGCAGTACATCTACGTATTAGTCA
TCGCTATTACCATGGTGATGCGGTTTTGGCAGTACATCAATGGGCGTGGATAGCGGTTTGACTCACGGGG
ATTTCCAAGTCTCCACCCCATTGACGTCAATGGGAGTTTGTTTTGGCACCAAAATCAACGGGACTTTCCA
AAATGTCGTAACAACTCCGCCCCATTGACGCAAATGGGCGGTAGGCGTGTACGGTGGGAGGTCTATATAA
GCAGAGCTGGTTTAGTGAACCGTCAGATCCGCTAGCGCTACCGGTCGCCACCATGGTGAGCAAGGGCGAG
GAGCTGTTCACCGGGGTGGTGCCCATCCTGGTCGAGCTGGACGGCGACGTAAACGGCCACAAGTTCAGCG
TGTCCGGCGAGGGCGAGGGCGATGCCACCTACGGCAAGCTGACCCTGAAGTTCATCTGCACCACCGGCAA
GCTGCCCGTGCCCTGGCCCACCCTCGTGACCACCCTGACCTACGGCGTGCAGTGCTTCAGCCGCTACCCC
GACCACATGAAGCAGCACGACTTCTTCAAGTCCGCCATGCCCGAAGGCTACGTCCAGGAGCGCACCATCT
TCTTCAAGGACGACGGCAACTACAAGACCCGCGCCGAGGTGAAGTTCGAGGGCGACACCCTGGTGAACCG
CATCGAGCTGAAGGGCATCGACTTCAAGGAGGACGGCAACATCCTGGGGCACAAGCTGGAGTACAACTAC
AACAGCCACAACGTCTATATCATGGCCGACAAGCAGAAGAACGGCATCAAGGTGAACTTCAAGATCCGCC
ACAACATCGAGGACGGCAGCGTGCAGCTCGCCGACCACTACCAGCAGAACACCCCCATCGGCGACGGCCC
CGTGCTGCTGCCCGACAACCACTACCTGAGCACCCAGTCCGCCCTGAGCAAAGACCCCAACGAGAAGCGC
GATCACATGGTCCTGCTGGAGTTCGTGACCGCCGCCGGGATCACTCTCGGCATGGACGAGCTGTACAAGT
CCGGACTCAGATCTCGAGAACAGAAGGATCTCTCCTTAACGCCTTTCACCATTAAGAGGAAAGCGATGGA
GGAGCTGAGCGCTGATGAGATTCGACGGAGGCGCCTTGCACGACTTGCTGGTGGACAGACCTCTCAGCCA
ACCACCCCACTCACCTCTCCCCAGAGGGAGAACCCTCCGGGGCCTCCCATAGCGGCATCAGCCCCAGGAC
CCTCTCAGAGTCTTGGTCTCAATGTCCACAACATGACCCCAGCTACCTCCCCAATAGGTGCATCAGGAGT
AGCCCATCGAAGCCAGAGCAGTGAAGGAGTCAGTTCTCTCAGCAGCTCGCCCTCTAATAGCCTTGAAACG
CAATCTCAGTCTCTCTCACGTTCCCAGAGCATGGATATCGATGGTGTCTCATGTGAGAAAAGCATGTCCC
AGGTGGATGTGGATTCAGGAATTGAAAACATGGAGGTTGATGAAAATGATCGAAGAGAAAAGCGGAGCCT
CAGTGATAAGGAGCCTTCCTCGGGCCCTGAAGTGTCTGAAGAGCAGGCCTTACAGCTGGTCTGTAAGATC
TTCCGTGTCTCTTGGAAGGACCGGGACAGAGATGTCATCTTTCTTTCTTCTCTTTCTGCACAGTTTAAGC
AGAACCCAAAAGAAGTATTCTCCGATTTTAAGGACTTGATTGGCCAGATTTTAATGGAAGTGCTAATGAT
GTCCACTCAGACCAGAGATGAAAACCCATTTGCCAGTCTGACAGCCACATCACAGCCAATTGCTGCAGCA
GCACGGTCACCAGACAGAAATCTCTTGCTAAACACTGGCTCCAATCCAGGAACAAGCCCCATGTTCTGCA
GCGTGGCTTCCTTTGGTGCCAGCTCTTTGTCTAGTTTGGGAGCCTCTGGTGGAGCAAGTAATTGGGATTC
CTACAGTGACCATTTCACCATTGAAACCTGCAAAGAGACAGATATGCTGAACTACCTCATCGAGTGTTTC
GACCGAGTTGGAATAGAGGAAAAAAAAGCACCAAAGATGTGCAGCCAGCCAGCAGTCAGCCAGCTTCTGA
GCAACATCCGCTCACAGTGCATATCCCATACTGCTTTAGTACTACAAGGCTCCCTAACACAGCCCAGGTC
CTTGCAGCAGCCGTCCTTCCTAGTGCCGTATATGCTGTGTAGGAATCTCCCATATGGCTTCATTCAGGAA
CTGGTGAGAACCACTCACCAGGATGAAGAAGTGTTCAAGCAGATATTTATCCCCATTTTACAAGGCCTGG
CTCTTGCTGCCAAAGAGTGCTCCCTCGACAGTGACTACTTTAAATACCCCCTCATGGCACTAGGTGAGCT
CTGTGAAACCAAGTTTGGGAAGACACACCCTGTGTGCAATTTGGTTGCTTCTTTGCGGTTGTGGTTGCCG
AAATCCTTAAGTCCTGGCTGTGGGCGGGAGCTGCAGAGACTCTCTTACTTAGGGGCTTTCTTTAGCTTCT
CAGTCTTTGCAGAAGATGATGTTAAAGTGGTTGAAAAATACTTCTCAGGGCCTGCCATTACCCTGGAAAA
CACTCGTGTGGTTAGCCAATCATTGCAGCATTACTTAGAGCTCGGAAGGCAAGAGCTTTTTAAGATTCTG
CATAGTATTTTGTTAAATGGCGAAACCCGTGAGGCTGCTCTCAGTTACATGGCGGCTGTCGTCAATGCCA
ATATGAAGAAAGCACAGATGCAGACAGATGATAGATTGGTGTCTACAGATGGATTTATGCTGAATTTCCT
TTGGGTACTGCAGCAGCTAAGTACAAAAATCAAGTTAGAAACAGTTGATCCCACGTATATTTTTCACCCA
AGATGTCGGATTACTCTTCCCAATGATGAGACGCGTGTGAATGCAACGATGGAAGATGTGAATGACTGGC
TGACTGAACTCTATGGCGATCAGCCTCCATTTTCTGAGCCGAAATTCCCTACGGAGTGCTTCTTTCTCAC
CCTGCATGCTCACCACCTCTCTATTCTGCCTAGTTGCCGTCGCTATATCCGCAGACTCCGGGCTATCCGG
GAGCTCAATAGAACTGTAGAAGATTTGAAAAATAATGAAAGCCAATGGAAAGATTCCCCACTGGCAACTA
GACACCGCGAAATGCTGAAGCGCTGTAAAACTCAGCTTAAGAAACTGGTACGGTGCAAGGCCTGTGCTGA
TGCTGGCCTACTTGACGAGAGCTTCCTGAGAAGATGTCTGAATTTTTATGGCCTTCTCATTCAGCTGCTG
CTCCGCATCCTGGACCCCGCATATCCCGATATAACACTGCCTTTAAATTCAGATGTCCCCAAGGTATTTG
CAGCGTTGCCTGAGTTTTATGTAGAAGATGTTGCAGAATTTTTATTTTTTATTGTACAATACTCTCCCCA
GGCGCTTTATGAGCCCTGTACTCAGGATATTGTGATGTTCCTTGTTGTGATGTTGTGCAACCAGAACTAC
ATCCGAAACCCATATTTGGTGGCCAAACTGGTAGAAGTCATGTTTATGACCAACCCTGCTGTTCAGCCAC
GAACCCAGAAGTTTTTTGAAATGATTGAGAACCATCCTCTCTCCACCAAGTTGTTGGTACCTTCCCTGAT
GAAGTTTTATACAGATGTTGAGCATACCGGAGCCACCAGTGAGTTTTATGACAAGTTCACAATTCGCTAT
CATATTAGCACCATTTTTAAAAGCCTTTGGCAAAACATAGCTCACCATGGCACCTTTATGGAGGAGTTCA
ACTCCGGGAAGCAGTTTGTTCGCTATATAAACATGTTGATAAACGACACGACGTTTTTGCTCGATGAAAG
TCTGGAGTCTCTGAAGCGAATCCATGAAGTGCAGGAAGAGATGAAGAACAAAGAACAGTGGGACCAGTTG
CCCCGGGATCAGCAGCAGGCTCGTCAGTCTCAGCTTGCTCAGGATGAGCGTGTGTCCCGCTCTTACCTCG
CCCTGGCCACCGAAACCGTGGACATGTTCCACATCCTCACGAAGCAGGTCCAGAAGCCCTTCCTCAGACC
GGAGCTTGGACCCCGATTGGCTGCAATGCTGAACTTTAATCTTCAGCAACTTTGTGGCCCCAAGTGCCGT
GACCTGAAAGTTGAAAACCCTGAGAAATACGGCTTTGAACCAAAGAAGCTGTTGGACCAACTGACGGATA
TTTACTTACAGCTGGACTGTGCTCGGTTCGCGAAAGCCATTGCTGACGACCAGAGATCCTACAGTAAGGA
ATTGTTTGAAGAAGTTATTTCAAAGATGCGGAAGGCAGGGATCAAATCCACAATAGCAATAGAAAAATTT
AAGCTGCTCGCCGAGAAAGTGGAGGAGATAGTGGCCAAGAACGCACGCGCAGAAATCGACTACAGCGACG
CTCCTGATGAGTTCAGAGACCCTCTGATGGACACCCTCATGACAGACCCCGTGCGGCTGCCCTCTGGCAC
CATCATGGACCGCTCCATCATCCTGCGGCACCTGCTCAACTCCCCCACGGACCCCTTCAACCGGCAGACG
CTGACAGAGAGCATGCTGGAACCAGTGCCAGAACTGAAAGAGCAGATTCAGGCGTGGATGAGAGAGAAAC
AGAACAGCGATCACTAAACCGTTCCGCCGCCCACCCTCTGCTAGACACAGCCAAGGCCAACGAGGCAAGC
AGAAGCAGCGGATCCACCGGATCTAGATAACTGATCATAATCAGCCATACCACATTTGTAGAGGTTTTAC
TTGCTTTAAAAAACCTCCCACACCTCCCCCTGAACCTGAAACATAAAATGAATGCAATTGTTGTTGTTAA
CTTGTTTATTGCAGCTTATAATGGTTACAAATAAAGCAATAGCATCACAAATTTCACAAATAAAGCATTT
TTTTCACTGCATTCTAGTTGTGGTTTGTCCAAACTCATCAATGTATCTTAACGCGTAAATTGTAAGCGTT
AATATTTTGTTAAAATTCGCGTTAAATTTTTGTTAAATCAGCTCATTTTTTAACCAATAGGCCGAAATCG
GCAAAATCCCTTATAAATCAAAAGAATAGACCGAGATAGGGT
[37 nt withheld, positions 5363-5399]
AAAGAACGTGGACTCCAACGTCAAAGG
[49 nt withheld, positions 5427-5475]
T
[91 nt withheld, positions 5477-5567]
G
[124 nt withheld, positions 5569-5692]
CAGGTGGCACTTTTCGGGGAAATGTGCGCGGAACCCCTATTTGTTTATTTTTCTAAATACATTCAAATAT
GTATCCGCTCATGAGACAATAACCCTGATAAATGCTTCAATAATATTGAAAAAGGAAGAGTCCTGAGGCG
GAAAGAACCAGCTGTGGAATGTGTGTCAGTTAGGGTGTGGAAAGTCCCCAGGCTCCCCAGCAGGCAGAAG
TATGCAAAGCATGCATCTCAATTAGTCAGCAACCAGGTGTGGAAAGTCCCCAGGCTCCCCAGCAGGCAGA
AGTATGCAAAGCATGCATCTCAATTAGTCAGCAACCATAGTCCCGCCCCTAACTCCGCCCATCCCGCCCC
TAACTCCGCCCAGTTCCGCCCATTCTCCGCCCCATGGCTGACTAATTTTTTTTATTTATGCAGAGGCCGA
GGCCGCCTCGGCCTCTGAGCTATTCCAGAAGTAGTGAGGAGGCTTTTTTGGAGGCCTAGGCTTTTGCAAA
GATCGATCAAGAGACAGGATGAGGATCGTTTCGCATGATTGAACAAGATGGATTGCACGCAGGTTCTCCG
GCCGCTTGGGTGGAGAGGCTATTCGGCTATGACTGGGCACAACAGACAATCGGCTGCTCTGATGCCGCCG
TGTTCCGGCTGTCAGCGCAGGGGCGCCCGGTTCTTTTTGTCAAGACCGACCTGTCCGGTGCCCTGAATGA
ACTGCAAGACGAGGCAGCGCGGCTATCGTGGCTGGCCACGACGGGCGTTCCTTGCGCAGCTGTGCTCGAC
GTTGTCACTGAAGCGGGAAGGGACTGGCTGCTATTGGGCGAAGTGCCGGGGCAGGATCTCCTGTCATCTC
ACCTTGCTCCTGCCGAGAAAGTATCCATCATGGCTGATGCAATGCGGCGGCTGCATACGCTTGATCCGGC
TACCTGCCCATTCGACCACCAAGCGAAACATCGCATCGAGCGAGCACGTACTCGGATGGAAGCCGGTCTT
GTCGATCAGGATGATCTGGACGAAGAGCATCAGGGGCTCGCGCCAGCCGAACTGTTCGCCAGGCTCAAGG
CGAGCATGCCCGACGGCGAGGATCTCGTCGTGACCCATGGCGATGCCTGCTTGCCGAATATCATGGTGGA
AAATGGCCGCTTTTCTGGATTCATCGACTGTGGCCGGCTGGGTGTGGCGGACCGCTATCAGGACATAGCG
TTGGCTACCCGTGATATTGCTGAAGAGCTTGGCGGCGAATGGGCTGACCGCTTCCTCGTGCTTTACGGTA
TCGCCGCTCCCGATTCGCAGCGCATCGCCTTCTATCGCCTTCTTGACGAGTTCTTCTGAGCGGGACTCTG
GGGTTCGAAATGACCGACCAAGCGACGCCCAACCTGCCATCACGAGATTTCGATTCCACCGCCGCCTTCT
ATGAAAGGTTGGGCTTCGGAATCGTTTTCCGGGACGCCGGCTGGATGATCCTCCAGCGCGGGGATCTCAT
GCTGGAGTTCTTCGCCCACCCTAGGGGGAGGCTAACTGAAACACGGAAGGAGACAATACCGGAAGGAACC
CGCGCTATGACGGCAATAAAAAGACAGAATAAAACGCACGGTGTTGGGTCGTTTGTTCATAAACGCGGGG
TTCGGTCCCAGGGCTGGCACTCTGTCGATACCCCACCGAGACCCCATTGGGGCCAATACGCCCGCGTTTC
TTCCTTTTCCCCACCCCACCCCCCAAGTTCGGGTGAAGGCCCAGGGCTCGCAGCCAACGTCGGGGCGGCA
GGCCCTGCCATAGCCTCAGGTTACTCATATATACTTTAGATTGATTTAAAACTTCATTTTTAATTTAAAA
GGATCTAGGTGAAGATCCTTTTTGATAATCTCATGACCAAAATCCCTTAACGTGAGTTTTCGTTCCACTG
AGCGTCAGACCCCGTAGAAAAGATCAAAGGATCTTCTTGAGATCCTTTTTTTCTGCGCGTAATCTGCTGC
TTGCAAACAAAAAAACCACCGCTACCAGCGGTGGTTTGTTTGCCGGATCAAGAGCTACCAACTCTTTTTC
CGAAGGTAACTGGCTTCAGCAGAGCGCAGATACCAAATACTGTCCTTCTAGTGTAGCCGTAGTTAGGCCA
CCACTTCAAGAACTCTGTAGCACCGCCTACATACCTCGCTCTGCTAATCCTGTTACCAGTGGCTGCTGCC
AGTGGCGATAAGTCGTGTCTTACCGGGTTGGACTCAAGACGATAGTTACCGGATAAGGCGCAGCGGTCGG
GCTGAACGGGGGGTTCGTGCACACAGCCCAGCTTGGAGCGAACGACCTACACCGAACTGAGATACCTACA
GCGTGAGCTATGAGAAAGCGCCACGCTTCCCGAAGGGAGAAAGGCGGACAGGTATCCGGTAAGCGGCAGG
GTCGGAACAGGAGAGCGCACGAGGGAGCTTCCAGGGGGAAACGCCTGGTATCTTTATAGTCCTGTCGGGT
TTCGCCACCTCTGACTTGAGCGTCGATTTTTGTGATGCTCGTCAGGGGGGCGGAGCCTATGGAAAAACGC
CAGCAACGCGGCCTTTTTACGGTTCCTGGCCTTTTGCTGGCCTTTTGCTCACATGTTCTTTCCTGCGTTA
TCCCCTGATTCTGTGGATAACCGTATTACCGCCATGCAT
