Features (pLannotate 1.2.2; 16 found; start..end, strand, type, name):
     17..76      +  rep_origin     RSF ori (fragment): Plasmids containing the RSF 1030 origin of replication can be propagated in E. coli cells that contain additional plasmids with compatible origins.
    144..447     +  enhancer       CMV enhancer: human cytomegalovirus immediate early enhancer
    448..651     +  promoter       CMV promoter: human cytomegalovirus (CMV) immediate early promoter
    696..1412    +  CDS            EGFP: EGFP is a basic (constitutively fluorescent) green fluorescent protein published in 1996, derived from Aequorea victoria. It is reported to be a rapidly-maturing weak dimer with moderate acid sensitivity.
   1413..1431    +  misc_feature   MCS (fragment): multiple cloning site
   1479..4997    +  CDS            Ube4b: UBE4B_MOUSE - Also known as Ufd2 From Mus musculus (Mouse).
   5085..5169    +  CDS            large T antigen (fragment): large T antigen from SV40 (simian virus 40)
   5192..5313    +  polyA_signal   SV40 poly(A) signal: SV40 polyadenylation signal
   5347..5775    -  rep_origin     f1 ori (sequence partly withheld): f1 bacteriophage origin of replication; arrow indicates direction of (+) strand synthesis
   5802..5906    +  promoter       AmpR promoter: bla
   5908..6265    +  promoter       SV40 promoter: SV40 enhancer and early promoter
   6300..7094    +  CDS            NeoR/KanR: aminoglycoside phosphotransferase from Tn5; aph(3')-II (or nptII); confers resistance to neomycin, kanamycin, and G418 (Geneticin®)
   7115..7267    +  CDS            ble (fragment): BLE_KLEPN - Experimental evidence at protein level: Swiss-Prot protein existence level 1. Binding protein with a strong affinity to the bleomycin family of antibiotics. Binds to CL990; an antimitotic-antibiotic compound. From Klebsiella pneumoniae.
   7326..7373    +  polyA_signal   HSV TK poly(A) signal: herpes simplex virus thymidine kinase polyadenylation signal (Cole and Stacy, 1985)
   7464..7480    -  polyA_signal   bGH poly(A) signal (fragment): bovine growth hormone polyadenylation signal
   7702..8290    +  rep_origin     ori: high-copy-number ColE1/pMB1/pBR322/pUC origin of replication
>Addgene plasmid #113499 | pEGFP-UBE4B | addgene full sequence | sequence record 223480 | Addgene NGS Result
TGGCCTTTTGCTGGCCTTTTGCTCACATGTTCTTTCCTGCGTTATCCCCTGATTCTGTGGATAACCGTAT
TACCGCCATGCATTAGTTATTAATAGTAATCAATTACGGGGTCATTAGTTCATAGCCCATATATGGAGTT
CCGCGTTACATAACTTACGGTAAATGGCCCGCCTGGCTGACCGCCCAACGACCCCCGCCCATTGACGTCA
ATAATGACGTATGTTCCCATAGTAACGCCAATAGGGACTTTCCATTGACGTCAATGGGTGGAGTATTTAC
GGTAAACTGCCCACTTGGCAGTACATCAAGTGTATCATATGCCAAGTACGCCCCCTATTGACGTCAATGA
CGGTAAATGGCCCGCCTGGCATTATGCCCAGTACATGACCTTATGGGACTTTCCTACTTGGCAGTACATC
TACGTATTAGTCATCGCTATTACCATGGTGATGCGGTTTTGGCAGTACATCAATGGGCGTGGATAGCGGT
TTGACTCACGGGGATTTCCAAGTCTCCACCCCATTGACGTCAATGGGAGTTTGTTTTGGCACCAAAATCA
ACGGGACTTTCCAAAATGTCGTAACAACTCCGCCCCATTGACGCAAATGGGCGGTAGGCGTGTACGGTGG
GAGGTCTATATAAGCAGAGCTGGTTTAGTGAACCGTCAGATCCGCTAGCGCTACCGGTCGCCACCATGGT
GAGCAAGGGCGAGGAGCTGTTCACCGGGGTGGTGCCCATCCTGGTCGAGCTGGACGGCGACGTAAACGGC
CACAAGTTCAGCGTGTCCGGCGAGGGCGAGGGCGATGCCACCTACGGCAAGCTGACCCTGAAGTTCATCT
GCACCACCGGCAAGCTGCCCGTGCCCTGGCCCACCCTCGTGACCACCCTGACCTACGGCGTGCAGTGCTT
CAGCCGCTACCCCGACCACATGAAGCAGCACGACTTCTTCAAGTCCGCCATGCCCGAAGGCTACGTCCAG
GAGCGCACCATCTTCTTCAAGGACGACGGCAACTACAAGACCCGCGCCGAGGTGAAGTTCGAGGGCGACA
CCCTGGTGAACCGCATCGAGCTGAAGGGCATCGACTTCAAGGAGGACGGCAACATCCTGGGGCACAAGCT
GGAGTACAACTACAACAGCCACAACGTCTATATCATGGCCGACAAGCAGAAGAACGGCATCAAGGTGAAC
TTCAAGATCCGCCACAACATCGAGGACGGCAGCGTGCAGCTCGCCGACCACTACCAGCAGAACACCCCCA
TCGGCGACGGCCCCGTGCTGCTGCCCGACAACCACTACCTGAGCACCCAGTCCGCCCTGAGCAAAGACCC
CAACGAGAAGCGCGATCACATGGTCCTGCTGGAGTTCGTGACCGCCGCCGGGATCACTCTCGGCATGGAC
GAGCTGTACAAGTCCGGACTCAGATCTCGAGAACAGAAGGATCTCTCCTTAACGCCTTTCACCATTAAGA
GGAAAGCGATGGAGGAGCTGAGCGCTGATGAGATTCGACGGAGGCGCCTTGCACGACTTGCTGGTGGACA
GACCTCTCAGCCAACCACCCCACTCACCTCTCCCCAGAGGGAGAACCCTCCGGGGCCTCCCATAGCGGCA
TCAGCCCCAGGACCCTCTCAGAGTCTTGGTCTCAATGTCCACAACATGACCCCAGCTACCTCCCCAATAG
GTGCATCAGGAGTAGCCCATCGAAGCCAGAGCAGTGAAGGAGTCAGTTCTCTCAGCAGCTCGCCCTCTAA
TAGCCTTGAAACGCAATCTCAGTCTCTCTCACGTTCCCAGAGCATGGATATCGATGGTGTCTCATGTGAG
AAAAGCATGTCCCAGGTGGATGTGGATTCAGGAATTGAAAACATGGAGGTTGATGAAAATGATCGAAGAG
AAAAGCGGAGCCTCAGTGATAAGGAGCCTTCCTCGGGCCCTGAAGTGTCTGAAGAGCAGGCCTTACAGCT
GGTCTGTAAGATCTTCCGTGTCTCTTGGAAGGACCGGGACAGAGATGTCATCTTTCTTTCTTCTCTTTCT
GCACAGTTTAAGCAGAACCCAAAAGAAGTATTCTCCGATTTTAAGGACTTGATTGGCCAGATTTTAATGG
AAGTGCTAATGATGTCCACTCAGACCAGAGATGAAAACCCATTTGCCAGTCTGACAGCCACATCACAGCC
AATTGCTGCAGCAGCACGGTCACCAGACAGAAATCTCTTGCTAAACACTGGCTCCAATCCAGGAACAAGC
CCCATGTTCTGCAGCGTGGCTTCCTTTGGTGCCAGCTCTTTGTCTAGTTTGGGAGCCTCTGGTGGAGCAA
GTAATTGGGATTCCTACAGTGACCATTTCACCATTGAAACCTGCAAAGAGACAGATATGCTGAACTACCT
CATCGAGTGTTTCGACCGAGTTGGAATAGAGGAAAAAAAAGCACCAAAGATGTGCAGCCAGCCAGCAGTC
AGCCAGCTTCTGAGCAACATCCGCTCACAGTGCATATCCCATACTGCTTTAGTACTACAAGGCTCCCTAA
CACAGCCCAGGTCCTTGCAGCAGCCGTCCTTCCTAGTGCCGTATATGCTGTGTAGGAATCTCCCATATGG
CTTCATTCAGGAACTGGTGAGAACCACTCACCAGGATGAAGAAGTGTTCAAGCAGATATTTATCCCCATT
TTACAAGGCCTGGCTCTTGCTGCCAAAGAGTGCTCCCTCGACAGTGACTACTTTAAATACCCCCTCATGG
CACTAGGTGAGCTCTGTGAAACCAAGTTTGGGAAGACACACCCTGTGTGCAATTTGGTTGCTTCTTTGCG
GTTGTGGTTGCCGAAATCCTTAAGTCCTGGCTGTGGGCGGGAGCTGCAGAGACTCTCTTACTTAGGGGCT
TTCTTTAGCTTCTCAGTCTTTGCAGAAGATGATGTTAAAGTGGTTGAAAAATACTTCTCAGGGCCTGCCA
TTACCCTGGAAAACACTCGTGTGGTTAGCCAATCATTGCAGCATTACTTAGAGCTCGGAAGGCAAGAGCT
TTTTAAGATTCTGCATAGTATTTTGTTAAATGGCGAAACCCGTGAGGCTGCTCTCAGTTACATGGCGGCT
GTCGTCAATGCCAATATGAAGAAAGCACAGATGCAGACAGATGATAGATTGGTGTCTACAGATGGATTTA
TGCTGAATTTCCTTTGGGTACTGCAGCAGCTAAGTACAAAAATCAAGTTAGAAACAGTTGATCCCACGTA
TATTTTTCACCCAAGATGTCGGATTACTCTTCCCAATGATGAGACGCGTGTGAATGCAACGATGGAAGAT
GTGAATGACTGGCTGACTGAACTCTATGGCGATCAGCCTCCATTTTCTGAGCCGAAATTCCCTACGGAGT
GCTTCTTTCTCACCCTGCATGCTCACCACCTCTCTATTCTGCCTAGTTGCCGTCGCTATATCCGCAGACT
CCGGGCTATCCGGGAGCTCAATAGAACTGTAGAAGATTTGAAAAATAATGAAAGCCAATGGAAAGATTCC
CCACTGGCAACTAGACACCGCGAAATGCTGAAGCGCTGTAAAACTCAGCTTAAGAAACTGGTACGGTGCA
AGGCCTGTGCTGATGCTGGCCTACTTGACGAGAGCTTCCTGAGAAGATGTCTGAATTTTTATGGCCTTCT
CATTCAGCTGCTGCTCCGCATCCTGGACCCCGCATATCCCGATATAACACTGCCTTTAAATTCAGATGTC
CCCAAGGTATTTGCAGCGTTGCCTGAGTTTTATGTAGAAGATGTTGCAGAATTTTTATTTTTTATTGTAC
AATACTCTCCCCAGGCGCTTTATGAGCCCTGTACTCAGGATATTGTGATGTTCCTTGTTGTGATGTTGTG
CAACCAGAACTACATCCGAAACCCATATTTGGTGGCCAAACTGGTAGAAGTCATGTTTATGACCAACCCT
GCTGTTCAGCCACGAACCCAGAAGTTTTTTGAAATGATTGAGAACCATCCTCTCTCCACCAAGTTGTTGG
TACCTTCCCTGATGAAGTTTTATACAGATGTTGAGCATACCGGAGCCACCAGTGAGTTTTATGACAAGTT
CACAATTCGCTATCATATTAGCACCATTTTTAAAAGCCTTTGGCAAAACATAGCTCACCATGGCACCTTT
ATGGAGGAGTTCAACTCCGGGAAGCAGTTTGTTCGCTATATAAACATGTTGATAAACGACACGACGTTTT
TGCTCGATGAAAGTCTGGAGTCTCTGAAGCGAATCCATGAAGTGCAGGAAGAGATGAAGAACAAAGAACA
GTGGGACCAGTTGCCCCGGGATCAGCAGCAGGCTCGTCAGTCTCAGCTTGCTCAGGATGAGCGTGTGTCC
CGCTCTTACCTCGCCCTGGCCACCGAAACCGTGGACATGTTCCACATCCTCACGAAGCAGGTCCAGAAGC
CCTTCCTCAGACCGGAGCTTGGACCCCGATTGGCTGCAATGCTGAACTTTAATCTTCAGCAACTTTGTGG
CCCCAAGTGCCGTGACCTGAAAGTTGAAAACCCTGAGAAATACGGCTTTGAACCAAAGAAGCTGTTGGAC
CAACTGACGGATATTTACTTACAGCTGGACTGTGCTCGGTTCGCGAAAGCCATTGCTGACGACCAGAGAT
CCTACAGTAAGGAATTGTTTGAAGAAGTTATTTCAAAGATGCGGAAGGCAGGGATCAAATCCACAATAGC
AATAGAAAAATTTAAGCTGCTCGCCGAGAAAGTGGAGGAGATAGTGGCCAAGAACGCACGCGCAGAAATC
GACTACAGCGACGCTCCTGATGAGTTCAGAGACCCTCTGATGGACACCCTCATGACAGACCCCGTGCGGC
TGCCCTCTGGCACCATCATGGACCGCTCCATCATCCTGCGGCACCTGCTCAACTCCCCCACGGACCCCTT
CAACCGGCAGACGCTGACAGAGAGCATGCTGGAACCAGTGCCAGAACTGAAAGAGCAGATTCAGGCGTGG
ATGAGAGAGAAACAGAACAGCGATCACTAAACCGTTCCGCCGCCCACCCTCTGCTAGACACAGCCAAGGC
CAACGAGGCAAGCAGAAGCAGCGGATCCACCGGATCTAGATAACTGATCATAATCAGCCATACCACATTT
GTAGAGGTTTTACTTGCTTTAAAAAACCTCCCACACCTCCCCCTGAACCTGAAACATAAAATGAATGCAA
TTGTTGTTGTTAACTTGTTTATTGCAGCTTATAATGGTTACAAATAAAGCAATAGCATCACAAATTTCAC
AAATAAAGCATTTTTTTCACTGCATTCTAGTTGTGGTTTGTCCAAACTCATCAATGTATCTTAACGCGTA
AATTGTAAGCGTTAATATTTTGTTAAAATTCGCGTTAAATTTTTGTTAAATCAGCTCATTTTTTAACCAA
TAGGCCGAAATCGGCAAAATCCCTTATAAATCAAAAGAATAGACCGAGATAGGGT
[37 nt withheld, positions 5446-5482]
AAAGAACGTGGACTCCAACGTCAAAGG
[49 nt withheld, positions 5510-5558]
T
[91 nt withheld, positions 5560-5650]
G
[124 nt withheld, positions 5652-5775]
CAGGTGGCACTTTTCGGGGAAATGTGCGCGGAACCCCTATTTGTTTATTTTTCTAAATACATTCAAATAT
GTATCCGCTCATGAGACAATAACCCTGATAAATGCTTCAATAATATTGAAAAAGGAAGAGTCCTGAGGCG
GAAAGAACCAGCTGTGGAATGTGTGTCAGTTAGGGTGTGGAAAGTCCCCAGGCTCCCCAGCAGGCAGAAG
TATGCAAAGCATGCATCTCAATTAGTCAGCAACCAGGTGTGGAAAGTCCCCAGGCTCCCCAGCAGGCAGA
AGTATGCAAAGCATGCATCTCAATTAGTCAGCAACCATAGTCCCGCCCCTAACTCCGCCCATCCCGCCCC
TAACTCCGCCCAGTTCCGCCCATTCTCCGCCCCATGGCTGACTAATTTTTTTTATTTATGCAGAGGCCGA
GGCCGCCTCGGCCTCTGAGCTATTCCAGAAGTAGTGAGGAGGCTTTTTTGGAGGCCTAGGCTTTTGCAAA
GATCGATCAAGAGACAGGATGAGGATCGTTTCGCATGATTGAACAAGATGGATTGCACGCAGGTTCTCCG
GCCGCTTGGGTGGAGAGGCTATTCGGCTATGACTGGGCACAACAGACAATCGGCTGCTCTGATGCCGCCG
TGTTCCGGCTGTCAGCGCAGGGGCGCCCGGTTCTTTTTGTCAAGACCGACCTGTCCGGTGCCCTGAATGA
ACTGCAAGACGAGGCAGCGCGGCTATCGTGGCTGGCCACGACGGGCGTTCCTTGCGCAGCTGTGCTCGAC
GTTGTCACTGAAGCGGGAAGGGACTGGCTGCTATTGGGCGAAGTGCCGGGGCAGGATCTCCTGTCATCTC
ACCTTGCTCCTGCCGAGAAAGTATCCATCATGGCTGATGCAATGCGGCGGCTGCATACGCTTGATCCGGC
TACCTGCCCATTCGACCACCAAGCGAAACATCGCATCGAGCGAGCACGTACTCGGATGGAAGCCGGTCTT
GTCGATCAGGATGATCTGGACGAAGAGCATCAGGGGCTCGCGCCAGCCGAACTGTTCGCCAGGCTCAAGG
CGAGCATGCCCGACGGCGAGGATCTCGTCGTGACCCATGGCGATGCCTGCTTGCCGAATATCATGGTGGA
AAATGGCCGCTTTTCTGGATTCATCGACTGTGGCCGGCTGGGTGTGGCGGACCGCTATCAGGACATAGCG
TTGGCTACCCGTGATATTGCTGAAGAGCTTGGCGGCGAATGGGCTGACCGCTTCCTCGTGCTTTACGGTA
TCGCCGCTCCCGATTCGCAGCGCATCGCCTTCTATCGCCTTCTTGACGAGTTCTTCTGAGCGGGACTCTG
GGGTTCGAAATGACCGACCAAGCGACGCCCAACCTGCCATCACGAGATTTCGATTCCACCGCCGCCTTCT
ATGAAAGGTTGGGCTTCGGAATCGTTTTCCGGGACGCCGGCTGGATGATCCTCCAGCGCGGGGATCTCAT
GCTGGAGTTCTTCGCCCACCCTAGGGGGAGGCTAACTGAAACACGGAAGGAGACAATACCGGAAGGAACC
CGCGCTATGACGGCAATAAAAAGACAGAATAAAACGCACGGTGTTGGGTCGTTTGTTCATAAACGCGGGG
TTCGGTCCCAGGGCTGGCACTCTGTCGATACCCCACCGAGACCCCATTGGGGCCAATACGCCCGCGTTTC
TTCCTTTTCCCCACCCCACCCCCCAAGTTCGGGTGAAGGCCCAGGGCTCGCAGCCAACGTCGGGGCGGCA
GGCCCTGCCATAGCCTCAGGTTACTCATATATACTTTAGATTGATTTAAAACTTCATTTTTAATTTAAAA
GGATCTAGGTGAAGATCCTTTTTGATAATCTCATGACCAAAATCCCTTAACGTGAGTTTTCGTTCCACTG
AGCGTCAGACCCCGTAGAAAAGATCAAAGGATCTTCTTGAGATCCTTTTTTTCTGCGCGTAATCTGCTGC
TTGCAAACAAAAAAACCACCGCTACCAGCGGTGGTTTGTTTGCCGGATCAAGAGCTACCAACTCTTTTTC
CGAAGGTAACTGGCTTCAGCAGAGCGCAGATACCAAATACTGTTCTTCTAGTGTAGCCGTAGTTAGGCCA
CCACTTCAAGAACTCTGTAGCACCGCCTACATACCTCGCTCTGCTAATCCTGTTACCAGTGGCTGCTGCC
AGTGGCGATAAGTCGTGTCTTACCGGGTTGGACTCAAGACGATAGTTACCGGATAAGGCGCAGCGGTCGG
GCTGAACGGGGGGTTCGTGCACACAGCCCAGCTTGGAGCGAACGACCTACACCGAACTGAGATACCTACA
GCGTGAGCTATGAGAAAGCGCCACGCTTCCCGAAGGGAGAAAGGCGGACAGGTATCCGGTAAGCGGCAGG
GTCGGAACAGGAGAGCGCACGAGGGAGCTTCCAGGGGGAAACGCCTGGTATCTTTATAGTCCTGTCGGGT
TTCGCCACCTCTGACTTGAGCGTCGATTTTTGTGATGCTCGTCAGGGGGGCGGAGCCTATGGAAAAACGC
CAGCAACGCGGCCTTTTTACGGTTCC
